Addgene plasmid #115211: pC0061 PsmCas13 (B05) His6-TwinStrep-SUMO-BsaI
Purpose: Expresses PsmCas13b from a SUMO-tagged bacterial expression construct
Depositing lab: Feng Zhang. Depositing organization: Broad Institute. Publication: Multiplexed and portable nucleic acid detection platform with Cas13, Cas12a, and Csm6. Gootenberg JS, Abudayyeh OO, Kellner MJ, Joung J, Collins JJ, Zhang F. Science. 2018 Apr 27;360(6387):439-444. doi: 10.1126/science.aaq0179. Epub 2018 Feb 15. PubMed 29449508.
Backbone
  Vector backbone: SUMO bacterial expression vector
  Backbone size w/o insert (bp): 6087
  Total vector size (bp): 10053
  Vector type: Bacterial Expression
Growth in bacteria
  Bacterial resistance: Ampicillin, 100 μg/mL
  Growth temperature: 37°C
  Growth strain: DH5alpha
  Copy number: Unknown
Gene/Insert
  Gene/Insert name: PsmCas13 (alt name: Cas13a from Prevotella sp. MA2016)
  Species: Prevotella sp. MA2016
  Insert size (bp): 3966
  Tag / fusion protein: SUMO
Terms and licenses: Academic/Nonprofit Terms; Industry Terms: Not Available to Industry
How to cite: pC0061 PsmCas13 (B05) His6-TwinStrep-SUMO-BsaI was a gift from Feng Zhang (Addgene plasmid # 115211 ; http://n2t.net/addgene:115211 ; RRID:Addgene_115211)
