[The description below was written by a language model from this plasmid's Addgene catalogue record and pLannotate feature annotations shown in this document.]
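Description:
pC0061 PsmCas13 (B05) His6-TwinStrep-SUMO-BsaI is a bacterial expression plasmid of about 10 kb for producing the Cas13 effector of Prevotella sp. MA2016 as a tagged, SUMO-fused recombinant protein in E. coli. The backbone is a pBR322-derived, pET-style vector. It carries a ColE1/pMB1-type origin together with the bom region and the rop gene, which moderates copy number, and it is selected with ampicillin through the TEM beta-lactamase gene (bla) under its own promoter. Several tetracycline-resistance fragments and the tet promoter remain as non-functional relics of the parental backbone.

Expression is driven by a T7 promoter followed directly by a lac operator (the pair spans the numbering origin of the circular sequence) and the T7 gene 10 ribosome binding site. A plasmid-borne lacI gene supplies repressor, so transcription requires a host providing T7 RNA polymerase and is inducible with IPTG. The reading frame opens with N-terminal purification tags: the name indicates His6 and Twin-Strep, and the annotation picks up a His-tag-like fragment and a thrombin site, followed by a truncated yeast SMT3 SUMO domain. SUMO typically aids solubility and allows the tags to be removed with SUMO protease. The roughly 4 kb Cas13 coding sequence occupies the unannotated stretch downstream of SUMO and ends before a T7 terminator. "BsaI" in the name presumably refers to the cloning site used in the parent vector.

The catalogue fields are inconsistent on subtype, with the purpose line calling the protein PsmCas13b and the alternative name saying Cas13a. The construct is associated with work on multiplexed Cas13/Cas12a/Csm6 nucleic acid detection, where purified enzyme is needed.
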