Features (pLannotate 1.2.2; 21 found; start..end, strand, type, name):
      1..25      +  protein_bind   lac operator: The lac repressor binds to the lac operator to inhibit transcription in E. coli. This inhibition can be relieved by adding lactose or isopropyl-β-D-thiogalactopyranoside (IPTG). lac repressor encoded by lacI
     40..62      +  RBS            RBS: efficient ribosome binding site from bacteriophage T7 gene 10 (Olins and Rangwala, 1989)
     81..97      +  CDS            capTEV™ (fragment): composite tag for in vivo biotinylation, TEV protease cleavage, and 6xHis tagging
    108..125     +  CDS            thrombin site: thrombin recognition and cleavage site
    222..514     +  CDS            SUMO (fragment): cleavable ubiquitin-like protein tag; S. cerevisiae SMT3 (truncated)
   4501..4538    +  CDS            SET1 (fragment): solubility-enhancement tag derived from T7 phage gene 10B
   4546..4593    +  terminator     T7 terminator: transcription terminator for bacteriophage T7 RNA polymerase
   4616..4720    -  CDS            TcR (fragment): tetracycline efflux protein; tet; confers resistance to tetracycline
   4768..4796    -  promoter       tet promoter: E. coli promoter for tetracycline efflux protein gene
   4909..5013    +  promoter       AmpR promoter: bla
   5014..5871    +  CDS            bla: BLAT_ECOLX - Experimental evidence at protein level: Swiss-Prot protein existence level 1. TEM-type are the most prevalent beta-lactamases in enterobacteria; they hydrolyze the beta-lactam bond in susceptible beta-lactam antibiotics, thus conferring resistance to penicillins and cephalosporins. TEM-3 and TEM-4 are capable of hydrolyzing cefotaxime and ceftazidime. TEM-5 is capable of hydrolyzing ceftazidime. TEM-6 is capable of hydrolyzing ceftazidime and aztreonam. TEM-8/CAZ-2, TEM- 16/CAZ-7 and TEM-24/CAZ-6 are markedly active against ceftazidime. IRT- 4 shows resistance to beta-lactamase in
   6045..6633    +  rep_origin     ori: high-copy-number ColE1/pMB1/pBR322/pUC origin of replication
   6819..6958    -  misc_feature   bom: basis of mobility region from pBR322
   7060..7251    -  CDS            rop: Rop protein, which maintains plasmids at low copy number; rop
   7268..7648    +  CDS            YPB1_ECOLX: Protein predicted: Swiss-Prot protein existence level 4. From Escherichia coli.
   7890..8514    -  CDS            TcR (fragment): tetracycline efflux protein; tet; confers resistance to tetracycline
   8529..8550    -  protein_bind   CAP binding site: CAP binding activates transcription in the presence of cAMP. E. coli catabolite activator protein
   8563..9645    -  CDS            lacI: lac repressor; lacI; The lac repressor binds to the lac operator to inhibit transcription in E. coli. This inhibition can be relieved by adding lactose or isopropyl-β-D-thiogalactopyranoside (IPTG).
   9646..9723    -  promoter       lacI promoter: lacI
   9731..10010   -  CDS            TcR (fragment): tetracycline efflux protein; tet; confers resistance to tetracycline
  10032..10050   +  promoter       T7 promoter: promoter for bacteriophage T7 RNA polymerase
>Addgene plasmid #115211 | pC0061 PsmCas13 (B05) His6-TwinStrep-SUMO-BsaI | addgene full sequence | sequence record 222891 | Addgene NGS Result
GGAATTGTGAGCGGATAACAATTCCCCTCTAGAAATAATTTTGTTTAACTTTAAGAAGGAGATATACCAT
GGGCAGCAGCCATCATCATCATCATCACAGCAGCGGCCTGGTGCCGCGCGGCAGCCATATGGCTAGCTGG
AGCCATCCGCAGTTTGAAAAAGGTGGTGGTAGCGGTGGTGGTTCAGGTGGTAGTGCATGGTCACACCCTC
AGTTTGAGAAAATGTCGGACTCAGAAGTCAATCAAGAAGCTAAGCCAGAGGTCAAGCCAGAAGTCAAGCC
TGAGACTCACATCAATTTAAAGGTGTCCGATGGATCTTCAGAGATCTTCTTCAAGATCAAAAAGACCACT
CCTTTAAGAAGGCTGATGGAAGCGTTCGCTAAAAGACAGGGTAAGGAAATGGACTCCTTAAGATTCTTGT
ACGACGGTATTAGAATCCAAGCTGATCAGACCCCTGAAGATTTGGACATGGAGGATAACGATATTATTGA
GGCTCACAGAGAACAGATTGGTGGATCTATGTCTAAGGAGTGCAAGAAGCAGCGCCAGGAGAAGAAGCGG
AGACTGCAGAAGGCCAATTTCTCCATCTCTCTGACCGGCAAGCACGTGTTCGGCGCCTACTTTAATATGG
CCAGAACAAACTTTGTGAAAACCATCAACTACATCCTGCCTATCGCCGGCGTGAGGGGCAACTATAGCGA
GAATCAGATCAACAAGATGCTGCACGCACTGTTCCTGATCCAGGCAGGACGCAATGAGGAGCTGACCACA
GAGCAGAAGCAGTGGGAGAAGAAGCTGCGGCTGAACCCAGAGCAGCAGACCAAGTTTCAGAAGCTGCTGT
TCAAGCACTTTCCAGTGCTGGGACCAATGATGGCAGACGTGGCAGATCACAAGGCCTATCTGAACAAGAA
GAAGAGCACCGTGCAGACAGAGGACGAGACATTCGCCATGCTGAAGGGCGTGTCCCTGGCCGACTGCCTG
GATATCATCTGTCTGATGGCCGATACCCTGACAGAGTGTAGAAACTTCTACACACACAAGGACCCTTATA
ACAAGCCAAGCCAGCTGGCCGATCAGTACCTGCACCAGGAGATGATCGCCAAGAAGCTGGACAAGGTGGT
GGTGGCCTCCAGGCGCATCCTGAAGGATAGGGAGGGCCTGTCTGTGAATGAGGTGGAGTTCCTGACCGGC
ATCGATCACCTGCACCAGGAGGTGCTGAAGGACGAGTTCGGCAACGCCAAGGTGAAGGATGGCAAAGTGA
TGAAAACCTTCGTGGAGTACGACGACTTCTACTTCAAGATCTCCGGCAAGCGGCTGGTGAATGGCTACAC
AGTGACCACAAAGGACGATAAGCCCGTGAATGTGAACACCATGCTGCCTGCCCTGTCTGACTTCGGCCTG
CTGTACTTCTGCGTGCTGTTTCTGAGCAAGCCCTATGCCAAGCTGTTTATCGATGAGGTGCGCCTGTTCG
AGTACTCTCCTTTTGACGATAAGGAGAACATGATCATGTCTGAGATGCTGAGCATCTATCGGATCAGAAC
ACCCCGGCTGCACAAGATCGACTCCCACGATTCTAAGGCCACCCTGGCCATGGACATCTTCGGCGAGCTG
CGGAGATGTCCTATGGAGCTGTATAACCTGCTGGACAAGAACGCCGGCCAGCCATTCTTTCACGATGAGG
TGAAGCACCCAAACTCTCACACCCCCGACGTGAGCAAGCGGCTGAGATACGACGATCGCTTTCCTACACT
GGCCCTGCGGTATATCGATGAGACAGAGCTGTTCAAGCGGATCAGATTTCAGCTGCAGCTGGGCAGCTTC
CGCTACAAGTTTTATGATAAGGAGAATTGCATCGACGGCCGGGTGAGAGTGAGGCGCATCCAGAAGGAGA
TCAACGGCTACGGCAGAATGCAGGAGGTGGCCGACAAGAGGATGGATAAGTGGGGCGACCTGATCCAGAA
GAGGGAGGAGCGCAGCGTGAAGCTGGAGCACGAGGAGCTGTATATCAATCTGGACCAGTTCCTGGAGGAC
ACCGCCGATTCCACACCTTACGTGACCGATAGACGGCCCGCCTATAATATCCACGCCAACCGGATCGGCC
TGTACTGGGAGGACTCCCAGAATCCTAAGCAGTACAAGGTGTTTGATGAGAACGGCATGTATATCCCCGA
GCTGGTGGTGACCGAGGACAAGAAGGCCCCTATCAAGATGCCAGCACCTAGGTGTGCACTGAGCGTGTAC
GACCTGCCAGCCATGCTGTTCTACGAGTATCTGCGGGAGCAGCAGGATAACGAGTTTCCCAGCGCCGAGC
AGGTCATCATCGAGTACGAGGACGATTATCGCAAGTTCTTTAAGGCCGTGGCCGAGGGCAAGCTGAAGCC
CTTCAAGCGGCCCAAGGAGTTCAGGGACTTTCTGAAGAAGGAGTACCCAAAGCTGCGGATGGCCGATATC
CCCAAGAAGCTGCAGCTGTTTCTGTGCAGCCACGGCCTGTGCTACAACAATAAGCCCGAGACAGTGTATG
AGCGGCTGGACAGACTGACCCTGCAGCACCTGGAGGAGAGAGAGCTGCACATCCAGAACAGGCTGGAGCA
CTACCAGAAGGACAGAGATATGATCGGCAATAAGGACAACCAGTATGGCAAGAAGAGCTTCTCCGATGTG
CGCCACGGCGCCCTGGCCAGATACCTGGCACAGAGCATGATGGAGTGGCAGCCCACAAAGCTGAAGGATA
AGGAGAAGGGCCACGACAAGCTGACCGGCCTGAATTATAACGTGCTGACAGCCTACCTGGCAACCTATGG
CCACCCACAGGTGCCTGAGGAGGGCTTCACCCCTAGAACACTGGAGCAGGTGCTGATCAATGCCCACCTG
ATCGGCGGCTCCAATCCACACCCCTTTATCAACAAGGTGCTGGCCCTGGGCAATAGGAACATCGAGGAGC
TGTACCTGCACTATCTGGAGGAGGAGCTGAAGCACATCAGGTCCCGCATCCAGTCTCTGAGCTCCAACCC
TAGCGACAAGGCCCTGTCCGCCCTGCCATTCATCCACCACGATCGGATGAGATACCACGAGCGCACCAGC
GAGGAGATGATGGCCCTGGCCGCACGGTATACCACAATCCAGCTGCCAGACGGCCTGTTTACACCCTACA
TCCTGGAGATCCTGCAGAAGCACTATACCGAGAACAGCGATCTGCAGAACGCCCTGTCTCAGGACGTGCC
TGTGAAGCTGAATCCAACCTGCAACGCCGCCTACCTGATCACACTGTTCTATCAGACCGTGCTGAAGGAC
AATGCCCAGCCCTTCTACCTGTCCGATAAGACCTATACAAGAAACAAGGACGGCGAGAAGGCCGAGTCTT
TCAGCTTTAAGAGGGCCTACGAGCTGTTCTCTGTGCTGAACAATAACAAGAAGGACACATTCCCCTTTGA
GATGATCCCTCTGTTTCTGACCAGCGATGAGATCCAGGAGAGACTGTCCGCCAAGCTGCTGGACGGCGAT
GGCAATCCTGTGCCAGAAGTGGGAGAGAAGGGCAAGCCAGCCACAGACAGCCAGGGCAACACCATCTGGA
AGAGGCGCATCTACTCCGAGGTGGACGATTATGCCGAGAAGCTGACCGACCGCGATATGAAGATCTCCTT
CAAGGGCGAGTGGGAGAAGCTGCCTCGGTGGAAGCAGGATAAGATCATCAAGCGGCGGGACGAGACACGG
CGGCAGATGCGGGACGAGCTGCTGCAGAGGATGCCACGCTACATCCGGGACATCAAGGATAATGAGAGGA
CACTGCGGAGATATAAGACCCAGGATATGGTGCTGTTCCTGCTGGCCGAGAAGATGTTTACCAATATCAT
CTCCGAGCAGTCTAGCGAGTTCAACTGGAAGCAGATGAGGCTGTCTAAGGTGTGCAACGAGGCCTTCCTG
AGACAGACCCTGACCTTCCGGGTGCCCGTGACAGTGGGCGAGACAACAATCTACGTGGAGCAGGAGAATA
TGTCTCTGAAGAACTACGGCGAGTTCTATCGCTTTCTGACAGACGATCGGCTGATGAGCCTGCTGAATAA
CATCGTGGAGACACTGAAGCCCAATGAGAACGGCGACCTGGTCATCAGACACACAGACCTGATGAGCGAG
CTGGCCGCCTACGACCAGTATAGGTCTACCATCTTCATGCTGATCCAGAGCATCGAGAACCTGATCATCA
CAAATAACGCCGTGCTGGACGATCCAGACGCCGATGGCTTCTGGGTGAGAGAGGATCTGCCCAAGAGGAA
TAACTTTGCCTCCCTGCTGGAGCTGATCAATCAGCTGAATAACGTGGAGCTGACCGACGATGAGCGCAAG
CTGCTGGTGGCCATCCGGAACGCCTTCAGCCACAATTCCTACAACATCGATTTTTCCCTGATCAAGGACG
TGAAGCACCTGCCCGAGGTGGCCAAGGGCATCCTGCAGCACCTGCAGTCTATGCTGGGCGTGGAGATCAC
CAAGTAAGGCCGCACTCGAGGCCCGAAAGGAAGCTGAGTTGGCTGCTGCCACCGCTGAGCAATAACTAGC
ATAACCCCTTGGGGCCTCTAAACGGGTCTTGAGGGGTTTTTTGCTGAAAGGAGGAACTATATCCGGATAT
CCCGCAAGAGGCCCGGCAGTACCGGCATAACCAAGCCTATGCCTACAGCATCCAGGGTGACGGTGCCGAG
GATGACGATGAGCGCATTGTTAGATTTCATACACGGTGCCTGACTGCGTTAGCAATTTAACTGTGATAAA
CTACCGCATTAAAGCTTATCGATGATAAGCTGTCAAACATGAGAATTCTTGAAGACGAAAGGGCCTCGTG
ATACGCCTATTTTTATAGGTTAATGTCATGATAATAATGGTTTCTTAGACGTCAGGTGGCACTTTTCGGG
GAAATGTGCGCGGAACCCCTATTTGTTTATTTTTCTAAATACATTCAAATATGTATCCGCTCATGAGACA
ATAACCCTGATAAATGCTTCAATAATATTGAAAAAGGAAGAGTATGAGTATTCAACATTTCCGTGTCGCC
CTTATTCCCTTTTTTGCGGCATTTTGCCTTCCTGTTTTTGCTCACCCAGAAACGCTGGTGAAAGTAAAAG
ATGCTGAAGATCAGTTGGGTGCACGAGTGGGTTACATCGAACTGGATCTCAACAGCGGTAAGATCCTTGA
GAGTTTTCGCCCCGAAGAACGTTTTCCAATGATGAGCACTTTTAAAGTTCTGCTATGTGGCGCGGTATTA
TCCCGTGTTGACGCCGGGCAAGAGCAACTCGGTCGCCGCATACACTATTCTCAGAATGACTTGGTTGAGT
ACTCACCAGTCACAGAAAAGCATCTTACGGATGGCATGACAGTAAGAGAATTATGCAGTGCTGCCATAAC
CATGAGTGATAACACTGCGGCCAACTTACTTCTGACAACGATCGGAGGACCGAAGGAGCTAACCGCTTTT
TTGCACAACATGGGGGATCATGTAACTCGCCTTGATCGTTGGGAACCGGAGCTGAATGAAGCCATACCAA
ACGACGAGCGTGACACCACGATGCCTGCAGCAATGGCAACAACGTTGCGCAAACTATTAACTGGCGAACT
ACTTACTCTAGCTTCCCGGCAACAATTAATAGACTGGATGGAGGCGGATAAAGTTGCAGGACCACTTCTG
CGCTCGGCCCTTCCGGCTGGCTGGTTTATTGCTGATAAATCTGGAGCCGGTGAGCGTGGGTCACGCGGTA
TCATTGCAGCACTGGGGCCAGATGGTAAGCCCTCCCGTATCGTAGTTATCTACACGACGGGGAGTCAGGC
AACTATGGATGAACGAAATAGACAGATCGCTGAGATAGGTGCCTCACTGATTAAGCATTGGTAACTGTCA
GACCAAGTTTACTCATATATACTTTAGATTGATTTAAAACTTCATTTTTAATTTAAAAGGATCTAGGTGA
AGATCCTTTTTGATAATCTCATGACCAAAATCCCTTAACGTGAGTTTTCGTTCCACTGAGCGTCAGACCC
CGTAGAAAAGATCAAAGGATCTTCTTGAGATCCTTTTTTTCTGCGCGTAATCTGCTGCTTGCAAACAAAA
AAACCACCGCTACCAGCGGTGGTTTGTTTGCCGGATCAAGAGCTACCAACTCTTTTTCCGAAGGTAACTG
GCTTCAGCAGAGCGCAGATACCAAATACTGTCCTTCTAGTGTAGCCGTAGTTAGGCCACCACTTCAAGAA
CTCTGTAGCACCGCCTACATACCTCGCTCTGCTAATCCTGTTACCAGTGGCTGCTGCCAGTGGCGATAAG
TCGTGTCTTACCGGGTTGGACTCAAGACGATAGTTACCGGATAAGGCGCAGCGGTCGGGCTGAACGGGGG
GTTCGTGCACACAGCCCAGCTTGGAGCGAACGACCTACACCGAACTGAGATACCTACAGCGTGAGCTATG
AGAAAGCGCCACGCTTCCCGAAGGGAGAAAGGCGGACAGGTATCCGGTAAGCGGCAGGGTCGGAACAGGA
GAGCGCACGAGGGAGCTTCCAGGGGGAAACGCCTGGTATCTTTATAGTCCTGTCGGGTTTCGCCACCTCT
GACTTGAGCGTCGATTTTTGTGATGCTCGTCAGGGGGGCGGAGCCTATGGAAAAACGCCAGCAACGCGGC
CTTTTTACGGTTCCTGGCCTTTTGCTGGCCTTTTGCTCACATGTTCTTTCCTGCGTTATCCCCTGATTCT
GTGGATAACCGTATTACCGCCTTTGAGTGAGCTGATACCGCTCGCCGCAGCCGAACGACCGAGCGCAGCG
AGTCAGTGAGCGAGGAAGCGGAAGAGCGCCTGATGCGGTATTTTCTCCTTACGCATCTGTGCGGTATTTC
ACACCGCAATGGTGCACTCTCAGTACAATCTGCTCTGATGCCGCATAGTTAAGCCAGTATACACTCCGCT
ATCGCTACGTGACTGGGTCATGGCTGCGCCCCGACACCCGCCAACACCCGCTGACGCGCCCTGACGGGCT
TGTCTGCTCCCGGCATCCGCTTACAGACAAGCTGTGACCGTCTCCGGGAGCTGCATGTGTCAGAGGTTTT
CACCGTCATCACCGAAACGCGCGAGGCAGCTGCGGTAAAGCTCATCAGCGTGGTCGTGAAGCGATTCACA
GATGTCTGCCTGTTCATCCGCGTCCAGCTCGTTGAGTTTCTCCAGAAGCGTTAATGTCTGGCTTCTGATA
AAGCGGGCCATGTTAAGGGCGGTTTTTTCCTGTTTGGTCACTGATGCCTCCGTGTAAGGGGGATTTCTGT
TCATGGGGGTAATGATACCGATGAAACGAGAGAGGATGCTCACGATACGGGTTACTGATGATGAACATGC
CCGGTTACTGGAACGTTGTGAGGGTAAACAACTGGCGGTATGGATGCGGCGGGACCAGAGAAAAATCACT
CAGGGTCAATGCCAGCGCTTCGTTAATACAGATGTAGGTGTTCCACAGGGTAGCCAGCAGCATCCTGCGA
TGCAGATCCGGAACATAATGGTGCAGGGCGCTGACTTCCGCGTTTCCAGACTTTACGAAACACGGAAACC
GAAGACCATTCATGTTGTTGCTCAGGTCGCAGACGTTTTGCAGCAGCAGTCGCTTCACGTTCGCTCGCGT
ATCGGTGATTCATTCTGCTAACCAGTAAGGCAACCCCGCCAGCCTAGCCGGGTCCTCAACGACAGGAGCA
CGATCATGCGCACCCGTGGCCAGGACCCAACGCTGCCCGAGATGCGCCGCGTGCGGCTGCTGGAGATGGC
GGACGCGATGGATATGTTCTGCCAAGGGTTGGTTTGCGCATTCACAGTTCTCCGCAAGAATTGATTGGCT
CCAATTCTTGGAGTGGTGAATCCGTTAGCGAGGTGCCGCCGGCTTCCATTCAGGTCGAGGTGGCCCGGCT
CCATGCACCGCGACGCAACGCGGGGAGGCAGACAAGGTATAGGGCGGCGCCTACAATCCATGCCAACCCG
TTCCATGTGCTCGCCGAGGCGGCATAAATCGCCGTGACGATCAGCGGTCCAATGATCGAAGTTAGGCTGG
TAAGAGCCGCGAGCGATCCTTGAAGCTGTCCCTGATGGTCGTCATCTACCTGCCTGGACAGCATGGCCTG
CAACGCGGGCATCCCGATGCCGCCGGAAGCGAGAAGAATCATAATGGGGAAGGCCATCCAGCCTCGCGTC
GCGAACGCCAGCAAGACGTAGCCCAGCGCGTCGGCCGCCATGCCGGCGATAATGGCCTGCTTCTCGCCGA
AACGTTTGGTGGCGGGACCAGTGACGAAGGCTTGAGCGAGGGCGTGCAAGATTCCGAATACCGCAAGCGA
CAGGCCGATCATCGTCGCGCTCCAGCGAAAGCGGTCCTCGCCGAAAATGACCCAGAGCGCTGCCGGCACC
TGTCCTACGAGTTGCATGATAAAGAAGACAGTCATAAGTGCGGCGACGATAGTCATGCCCCGCGCCCACC
GGAAGGAGCTGACTGGGTTGAAGGCTCTCAAGGGCATCGGTCGAGATCCCGGTGCCTAATGAGTGAGCTA
ACTTACATTAATTGCGTTGCGCTCACTGCCCGCTTTCCAGTCGGGAAACCTGTCGTGCCAGCTGCATTAA
TGAATCGGCCAACGCGCGGGGAGAGGCGGTTTGCGTATTGGGCGCCAGGGTGGTTTTTCTTTTCACCAGT
GAGACGGGCAACAGCTGATTGCCCTTCACCGCCTGGCCCTGAGAGAGTTGCAGCAAGCGGTCCACGCTGG
TTTGCCCCAGCAGGCGAAAATCCTGTTTGATGGTGGTTAACGGCGGGATATAACATGAGCTGTCTTCGGT
ATCGTCGTATCCCACTACCGAGATATCCGCACCAACGCGCAGCCCGGACTCGGTAATGGCGCGCATTGCG
CCCAGCGCCATCTGATCGTTGGCAACCAGCATCGCAGTGGGAACGATGCCCTCATTCAGCATTTGCATGG
TTTGTTGAAAACCGGACATGGCACTCCAGTCGCCTTCCCGTTCCGCTATCGGCTGAATTTGATTGCGAGT
GAGATATTTATGCCAGCCAGCCAGACGCAGACGCGCCGAGACAGAACTTAATGGGCCCGCTAACAGCGCG
ATTTGCTGGTGACCCAATGCGACCAGATGCTCCACGCCCAGTCGCGTACCGTCTTCATGGGAGAAAATAA
TACTGTTGATGGGTGTCTGGTCAGAGACATCAAGAAATAACGCCGGAACATTAGTGCAGGCAGCTTCCAC
AGCAATGGCATCCTGGTCATCCAGCGGATAGTTAATGATCAGCCCACTGACGCGTTGCGCGAGAAGATTG
TGCACCGCCGCTTTACAGGCTTCGACGCCGCTTCGTTCTACCATCGACACCACCACGCTGGCACCCAGTT
GATCGGCGCGAGATTTAATCGCCGCGACAATTTGCGACGGCGCGTGCAGGGCCAGACTGGAGGTGGCAAC
GCCAATCAGCAACGACTGTTTGCCCGCCAGTTGTTGTGCCACGCGGTTGGGAATGTAATTCAGCTCCGCC
ATCGCCGCTTCCACTTTTTCCCGCGTTTTCGCAGAAACGTGGCTGGCCTGGTTCACCACGCGGGAAACGG
TCTGATAAGAGACACCGGCATACTCTGCGACATCGTATAACGTTACTGGTTTCACATTCACCACCCTGAA
TTGACTCTCTTCCGGGCGCTATCATGCCATACCGCGAAAGGTTTTGCGCCATTCGATGGTGTCCGGGATC
TCGACGCTCTCCCTTATGCGACTCCTGCATTAGGAAGCAGCCCAGTAGTAGGTTGAGGCCGTTGAGCACC
GCCGCCGCAAGGAATGGTGCATGCAAGGAGATGGCGCCCAACAGTCCCCCGGCCACGGGGCCTGCCACCA
TACCCACGCCGAAACAAGCGCTCATGAGCCCGAAGTGGCGAGCCCGATCTTCCCCATCGGTGATGTCGGC
GATATAGGCGCCAGCAACCGCACCTGTGGCGCCGGTGATGCCGGCCACGATGCGTCCGGCGTAGAGGATC
GAGATCTCGATCCCGCGAAATTAATACGACTCACTATAGG
